Addgene plasmid #215397: pHUE-eGFP-Clu-tails
Purpose: Expression of a His6-Ubiquitin-Clu(228-238)-eGFP-Clu(204-227) fusion protein
Depositing lab: Franz-Ulrich Hartl. Depositing organization: Max Planck Institute of Biochemistry.
Backbone
  Vector backbone: pHUE
  Backbone size w/o insert (bp): 6730
  Vector type: Bacterial Expression
Growth in bacteria
  Bacterial resistance: Ampicillin, 100 μg/mL
  Growth temperature: Room Temperature
  Growth strain: DH5alpha
  Copy number: High Copy
Gene/Insert
  Gene/Insert name: Clu(228-238)-eGFP-Clu(204-227)
  Species: H. sapiens (human)
  Entrez Gene: CLU (a.k.a. AAG4, APO-J, APOJ, CLI, CLU1, CLU2, KUB1, NA1/NA2, SGP-2, SGP2, SP-40, TRPM-2, TRPM2)
  Promoter: T7
  Tag / fusion protein: His6-Ubiquitin (N terminal on insert)
  Cloning method: Restriction Enzyme; 5′ cloning site Unknown (unknown if destroyed)
Terms and licenses: Academic/Nonprofit Terms; Industry Terms: Not Available to Industry
How to cite: pHUE-eGFP-Clu-tails was a gift from Franz-Ulrich Hartl (Addgene plasmid # 215397 ; http://n2t.net/addgene:215397 ; RRID:Addgene_215397)
