[The description below was written by a language model from this plasmid's Addgene catalogue record and pLannotate feature annotations shown in this document.]
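Description:
pHUE-eGFP-Clu-tails is a bacterial expression plasmid built on the pHUE backbone, a pET-style, pBR322-derived vector for producing histidine-tagged ubiquitin fusion proteins in E. coli. It is propagated through a ColE1/pMB1-type origin and selected with ampicillin via the bla gene. The feature table also shows the pBR322 bom site, the rop gene and several non-functional remnants of the tetracycline resistance gene. The catalogue lists the plasmid as high copy, although rop is normally associated with reduced copy number. A plasmid-borne lacI gene with its own promoter supplies lac repressor. The sequenced record is 6,727 nt, essentially the same as the figure listed for the backbone without insert, so that catalogue size probably refers to the whole construct.

The expression cassette runs from a T7 promoter with an adjacent lac operator and the T7 gene 10 ribosome binding site to a T7 terminator, so transcription depends on T7 RNA polymerase from the host and is IPTG-inducible. The open reading frame begins with a His6 tag (annotated as a tag fragment), followed by a thrombin recognition site and ubiquitin. Next comes EGFP, flanked by two short segments of human clusterin (CLU): residues 228-238 at its N-terminus and residues 204-227 at its C-terminus. These peptides are too short to be annotated but fit the unannotated gaps on either side of EGFP. A short downstream hit to a T7 gene 10-derived tag is probably vector sequence.

In the pHUE system, the His6-ubiquitin module aids expression and affinity purification, and a deubiquitylating enzyme can then remove it precisely to leave the cargo with a defined N-terminus. Here the product would be a fluorescent protein displaying the clusterin tail peptides. The record does not state the downstream experimental application.
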