Features (pLannotate 1.2.2; 21 found; start..end, strand, type, name):
    845..922     -  promoter       lacI promoter: lacI
    930..1209    -  CDS            TcR (fragment): tetracycline efflux protein; tet; confers resistance to tetracycline
   1231..1249    +  promoter       T7 promoter: promoter for bacteriophage T7 RNA polymerase
   1250..1274    +  protein_bind   lac operator: The lac repressor binds to the lac operator to inhibit transcription in E. coli. This inhibition can be relieved by adding lactose or isopropyl-β-D-thiogalactopyranoside (IPTG). lac repressor encoded by lacI
   1289..1311    +  RBS            RBS: efficient ribosome binding site from bacteriophage T7 gene 10 (Olins and Rangwala, 1989)
   1330..1346    +  CDS            capTEV™ (fragment): composite tag for in vivo biotinylation, TEV protease cleavage, and 6xHis tagging
   1357..1374    +  CDS            thrombin site: thrombin recognition and cleavage site
   1378..1605    +  CDS            UBIQ_CERCA: Experimental evidence at protein level: Swiss-Prot protein existence level 1. Ubiquitin exists either covalently attached to another protein, or free (unanchored). When covalently bound, it is conjugated to target proteins via an isopeptide bond either as a monomer (monoubiquitin), a polymer linked via different Lys residues of the ubiquitin (polyubiquitin chains) or a linear polymer linked via the initiator Met of the ubiquitin (linear polyubiquitin chains). Polyubiquitin chains, when attached to a target protein, have different functions depending on the Lys residue of the ubiquitin that is
   1639..2355    +  CDS            EGFP: EGFP is a basic (constitutively fluorescent) green fluorescent protein published in 1996, derived from Aequorea victoria. It is reported to be a rapidly-maturing weak dimer with moderate acid sensitivity.
   2442..2491    +  CDS            SET1 (fragment): solubility-enhancement tag derived from T7 phage gene 10B
   2499..2546    +  terminator     T7 terminator: transcription terminator for bacteriophage T7 RNA polymerase
   2569..2673    -  CDS            TcR (fragment): tetracycline efflux protein; tet; confers resistance to tetracycline
   2835..2939    +  promoter       AmpR promoter: bla
   2940..3800    +  CDS            AmpR: β-lactamase; bla; confers resistance to ampicillin, carbenicillin, and related antibiotics
   3971..4559    +  rep_origin     ori: high-copy-number ColE1/pMB1/pBR322/pUC origin of replication
   4745..4884    -  misc_feature   bom: basis of mobility region from pBR322
   4986..5177    -  CDS            rop: Rop protein, which maintains plasmids at low copy number; rop
   5194..5574    +  CDS            YPB1_ECOLX: Protein predicted: Swiss-Prot protein existence level 4. From Escherichia coli.
   5816..6440    -  CDS            TcR (fragment): tetracycline efflux protein; tet; confers resistance to tetracycline
   6455..6476    -  protein_bind   CAP binding site: CAP binding activates transcription in the presence of cAMP. E. coli catabolite activator protein
   6489..844     -  CDS            lacI (across the origin): lac repressor; lacI; The lac repressor binds to the lac operator to inhibit transcription in E. coli. This inhibition can be relieved by adding lactose or isopropyl-β-D-thiogalactopyranoside (IPTG).
>Addgene plasmid #215397 | pHUE-eGFP-Clu-tails | addgene full sequence | sequence record 430524 | Addgene NGS Result
AACATGAGCTGTCTTCGGTATCGTCGTATCCCACTACCGAGATATCCGCACCAACGCGCAGCCCGGACTC
GGTAATGGCGCGCATTGCGCCCAGCGCCATCTGATCGTTGGCAACCAGCATCGCAGTGGGAACGATGCCC
TCATTCAGCATTTGCATGGTTTGTTGAAAACCGGACATGGCACTCCAGTCGCCTTCCCGTTCCGCTATCG
GCTGAATTTGATTGCGAGTGAGATATTTATGCCAGCCAGCCAGACGCAGACGCGCCGAGACAGAACTTAA
TGGGCCCGCTAACAGCGCGATTTGCTGGTGACCCAATGCGACCAGATGCTCCACGCCCAGTCGCGTACCG
TCTTCATGGGAGAAAATAATACTGTTGATGGGTGTCTGGTCAGAGACATCAAGAAATAACGCCGGAACAT
TAGTGCAGGCAGCTTCCACAGCAATGGCATCCTGGTCATCCAGCGGATAGTTAATGATCAGCCCACTGAC
GCGTTGCGCGAGAAGATTGTGCACCGCCGCTTTACAGGCTTCGACGCCGCTTCGTTCTACCATCGACACC
ACCACGCTGGCACCCAGTTGATCGGCGCGAGATTTAATCGCCGCGACAATTTGCGACGGCGCGTGCAGGG
CCAGACTGGAGGTGGCAACGCCAATCAGCAACGACTGTTTGCCCGCCAGTTGTTGTGCCACGCGGTTGGG
AATGTAATTCAGCTCCGCCATCGCCGCTTCCACTTTTTCCCGCGTTTTCGCAGAAACGTGGCTGGCCTGG
TTCACCACGCGGGAAACGGTCTGATAAGAGACACCGGCATACTCTGCGACATCGTATAACGTTACTGGTT
TCACATTCACCACCCTGAATTGACTCTCTTCCGGGCGCTATCATGCCATACCGCGAAAGGTTTTGCGCCA
TTCGATGGTGTCCGGGATCTCGACGCTCTCCCTTATGCGACTCCTGCATTAGGAAGCAGCCCAGTAGTAG
GTTGAGGCCGTTGAGCACCGCCGCCGCAAGGAATGGTGCATGCAAGGAGATGGCGCCCAACAGTCCCCCG
GCCACGGGGCCTGCCACCATACCCACGCCGAAACAAGCGCTCATGAGCCCGAAGTGGCGAGCCCGATCTT
CCCCATCGGTGATGTCGGCGATATAGGCGCCAGCAACCGCACCTGTGGCGCCGGTGATGCCGGCCACGAT
GCGTCCGGCGTAGAGGATCGAGATCTCGATCCCGCGAAATTAATACGACTCACTATAGGGGAATTGTGAG
CGGATAACAATTCCCCTCTAGAAATAATTTTGTTTAACTTTAAGAAGGAGATATACCATGGGCAGCAGCC
ATCATCATCATCATCACAGCAGCGGCCTGGTGCCGCGCGGCAGCCATATGCAGATCTTTGTGAAGACCCT
CACTGGCAAAACCATCACCCTTGAGGTCGAGCCCAGTGACACCATTGAGAATGTCAAAGCCAAAATTCAA
GACAAGGAGGGTATCCCACCTGACCAGCAGCGTCTGATATTTGCCGGCAAACAGCTGGAGGATGGCCGCA
CTCTCTCAGACTACAACATCCAGAAAGAGTCCACCCTGCACCTGGTGTTGCGCCTCCGCGGTGGTAGCTT
GATGCCCTTCTCTCCGTACGAGCCCCTGATGGTGAGCAAGGGCGAGGAGCTGTTCACCGGGGTGGTGCCC
ATCCTGGTCGAGCTGGACGGCGACGTAAACGGCCACAAGTTCAGCGTGTCCGGCGAGGGCGAGGGCGATG
CCACCTACGGCAAGCTGACCCTGAAGTTCATCTGCACCACCGGCAAGCTGCCCGTGCCCTGGCCCACCCT
CGTGACCACCCTGACCTACGGCGTGCAGTGCTTCAGCCGCTACCCCGACCACATGAAGCAGCACGACTTC
TTCAAGTCCGCCATGCCCGAAGGCTACGTCCAGGAGCGCACCATCTTCTTCAAGGACGACGGCAACTACA
AGACCCGCGCCGAGGTGAAGTTCGAGGGCGACACCCTGGTGAACCGCATCGAGCTGAAGGGCATCGACTT
CAAGGAGGACGGCAACATCCTGGGGCACAAGCTGGAGTACAACTACAACAGCCACAACGTCTATATCATG
GCCGACAAGCAGAAGAACGGCATCAAGGTGAACTTCAAGATCCGCCACAACATCGAGGACGGCAGCGTGC
AGCTCGCCGACCACTACCAGCAGAACACCCCCATCGGCGACGGCCCCGTGCTGCTGCCCGACAACCACTA
CCTGAGCACCCAGTCCGCCCTGAGCAAAGACCCCAACGAGAAGCGCGATCACATGGTCCTGCTGGAGTTC
GTGACCGCCGCCGGGATCACTCTCGGCATGGACGAGCTGTACAAGTACCACTACCTGCCCTTCAGCCTGC
CCCACCGGAGGCCTCACTTCTTCTTTCCCAAGTCCCGCATCGTCCGCTAAGCTTAGATCCGGCTGCTAAC
AAAGCCCGAAAGGAAGCTGAGTTGGCTGCTGCCACCGCTGAGCAATAACTAGCATAACCCCTTGGGGCCT
CTAAACGGGTCTTGAGGGGTTTTTTGCTGAAAGGAGGAACTATATCCGGATATCCCGCAAGAGGCCCGGC
AGTACCGGCATAACCAAGCCTATGCCTACAGCATCCAGGGTGACGGTGCCGAGGATGACGATGAGCGCAT
TGTTAGATTTCATACACGGTGCCTGACTGCGTTAGCAATTTAACTGTGATAAACTACCGCATTAAAGCTA
ATTCTTGAAGACGAAAGGGCCTCGTGATACGCCTATTTTTATAGGTTAATGTCATGATAATAATGGTTTC
TTAGACGTCAGGTGGCACTTTTCGGGGAAATGTGCGCGGAACCCCTATTTGTTTATTTTTCTAAATACAT
TCAAATATGTATCCGCTCATGAGACAATAACCCTGATAAATGCTTCAATAATATTGAAAAAGGAAGAGTA
TGAGTATTCAACATTTCCGTGTCGCCCTTATTCCCTTTTTTGCGGCATTTTGCCTTCCTGTTTTTGCTCA
CCCAGAAACGCTGGTGAAAGTAAAAGATGCTGAAGATCAGTTGGGTGCACGAGTGGGTTACATCGAACTG
GATCTCAACAGCGGTAAGATCCTTGAGAGTTTTCGCCCCGAAGAACGTTTTCCAATGATGAGCACTTTTA
AAGTTCTGCTATGTGGCGCGGTATTATCCCGTGTTGACGCCGGGCAAGAGCAACTCGGTCGCCGCATACA
CTATTCTCAGAATGACTTGGTTGAGTACTCACCAGTCACAGAAAAGCATCTTACGGATGGCATGACAGTA
AGAGAATTATGCAGTGCTGCCATAACCATGAGTGATAACACTGCGGCCAACTTACTTCTGACAACGATCG
GAGGACCGAAGGAGCTAACCGCTTTTTTGCACAACATGGGGGATCATGTAACTCGCCTTGATCGTTGGGA
ACCGGAGCTGAATGAAGCCATACCAAACGACGAGCGTGACACCACGATGCCTGCAGCAATGGCAACAACG
TTGCGCAAACTATTAACTGGCGAACTACTTACTCTAGCTTCCCGGCAACAATTAATAGACTGGATGGAGG
CGGATAAAGTTGCAGGACCACTTCTGCGCTCGGCCCTTCCGGCTGGCTGGTTTATTGCTGATAAATCTGG
AGCCGGTGAGCGTGGGTCTCGCGGTATCATTGCAGCACTGGGGCCAGATGGTAAGCCCTCCCGTATCGTA
GTTATCTACACGACGGGGAGTCAGGCAACTATGGATGAACGAAATAGACAGATCGCTGAGATAGGTGCCT
CACTGATTAAGCATTGGTAACTGTCAGACCAAGTTTACTCATATATACTTTAGATTGATTTAAAACTTCA
TTTTTAATTTAAAAGGATCTAGGTGAAGATCCTTTTTGATAATCTCATGACCAAAATCCCTTAACGTGAG
TTTTCGTTCCACTGAGCGTCAGACCCCGTAGAAAAGATCAAAGGATCTTCTTGAGATCCTTTTTTTCTGC
GCGTAATCTGCTGCTTGCAAACAAAAAAACCACCGCTACCAGCGGTGGTTTGTTTGCCGGATCAAGAGCT
ACCAACTCTTTTTCCGAAGGTAACTGGCTTCAGCAGAGCGCAGATACCAAATACTGTCCTTCTAGTGTAG
CCGTAGTTAGGCCACCACTTCAAGAACTCTGTAGCACCGCCTACATACCTCGCTCTGCTAATCCTGTTAC
CAGTGGCTGCTGCCAGTGGCGATAAGTCGTGTCTTACCGGGTTGGACTCAAGACGATAGTTACCGGATAA
GGCGCAGCGGTCGGGCTGAACGGGGGGTTCGTGCACACAGCCCAGCTTGGAGCGAACGACCTACACCGAA
CTGAGATACCTACAGCGTGAGCTATGAGAAAGCGCCACGCTTCCCGAAGGGAGAAAGGCGGACAGGTATC
CGGTAAGCGGCAGGGTCGGAACAGGAGAGCGCACGAGGGAGCTTCCAGGGGGAAACGCCTGGTATCTTTA
TAGTCCTGTCGGGTTTCGCCACCTCTGACTTGAGCGTCGATTTTTGTGATGCTCGTCAGGGGGGCGGAGC
CTATGGAAAAACGCCAGCAACGCGGCCTTTTTACGGTTCCTGGCCTTTTGCTGGCCTTTTGCTCACATGT
TCTTTCCTGCGTTATCCCCTGATTCTGTGGATAACCGTATTACCGCCTTTGAGTGAGCTGATACCGCTCG
CCGCAGCCGAACGACCGAGCGCAGCGAGTCAGTGAGCGAGGAAGCGGAAGAGCGCCTGATGCGGTATTTT
CTCCTTACGCATCTGTGCGGTATTTCACACCGCAATGGTGCACTCTCAGTACAATCTGCTCTGATGCCGC
ATAGTTAAGCCAGTATACACTCCGCTATCGCTACGTGACTGGGTCATGGCTGCGCCCCGACACCCGCCAA
CACCCGCTGACGCGCCCTGACGGGCTTGTCTGCTCCCGGCATCCGCTTACAGACAAGCTGTGACCGTCTC
CGGGAGCTGCATGTGTCAGAGGTTTTCACCGTCATCACCGAAACGCGCGAGGCAGCTGCGGTAAAGCTCA
TCAGCGTGGTCGTGAAGCGATTCACAGATGTCTGCCTGTTCATCCGCGTCCAGCTCGTTGAGTTTCTCCA
GAAGCGTTAATGTCTGGCTTCTGATAAAGCGGGCCATGTTAAGGGCGGTTTTTTCCTGTTTGGTCACTGA
TGCCTCCGTGTAAGGGGGATTTCTGTTCATGGGGGTAATGATACCGATGAAACGAGAGAGGATGCTCACG
ATACGGGTTACTGATGATGAACATGCCCGGTTACTGGAACGTTGTGAGGGTAAACAACTGGCGGTATGGA
TGCGGCGGGACCAGAGAAAAATCACTCAGGGTCAATGCCAGCGCTTCGTTAATACAGATGTAGGTGTTCC
ACAGGGTAGCCAGCAGCATCCTGCGATGCAGATCCGGAACATAATGGTGCAGGGCGCTGACTTCCGCGTT
TCCAGACTTTACGAAACACGGAAACCGAAGACCATTCATGTTGTTGCTCAGGTCGCAGACGTTTTGCAGC
AGCAGTCGCTTCACGTTCGCTCGCGTATCGGTGATTCATTCTGCTAACCAGTAAGGCAACCCCGCCAGCC
TAGCCGGGTCCTCAACGACAGGAGCACGATCATGCGCACCCGTGGCCAGGACCCAACGCTGCCCGAGATG
CGCCGCGTGCGGCTGCTGGAGATGGCGGACGCGATGGATATGTTCTGCCAAGGGTTGGTTTGCGCATTCA
CAGTTCTCCGCAAGAATTGATTGGCTCCAATTCTTGGAGTGGTGAATCCGTTAGCGAGGTGCCGCCGGCT
TCCATTCAGGTCGAGGTGGCCCGGCTCCATGCACCGCGACGCAACGCGGGGAGGCAGACAAGGTATAGGG
CGGCGCCTACAATCCATGCCAACCCGTTCCATGTGCTCGCCGAGGCGGCATAAATCGCCGTGACGATCAG
CGGTCCAATGATCGAAGTTAGGCTGGTAAGAGCCGCGAGCGATCCTTGAAGCTGTCCCTGATGGTCGTCA
TCTACCTGCCTGGACAGCATGGCCTGCAACGCGGGCATCCCGATGCCGCCGGAAGCGAGAAGAATCATAA
TGGGGAAGGCCATCCAGCCTCGCGTCGCGAACGCCAGCAAGACGTAGCCCAGCGCGTCGGCCGCCATGCC
GGCGATAATGGCCTGCTTCTCGCCGAAACGTTTGGTGGCGGGACCAGTGACGAAGGCTTGAGCGAGGGCG
TGCAAGATTCCGAATACCGCAAGCGACAGGCCGATCATCGTCGCGCTCCAGCGAAAGCGGTCCTCGCCGA
AAATGACCCAGAGCGCTGCCGGCACCTGTCCTACGAGTTGCATGATAAAGAAGACAGTCATAAGTGCGGC
GACGATAGTCATGCCCCGCGCCCACCGGAAGGAGCTGACTGGGTTGAAGGCTCTCAAGGGCATCGGTCGA
GATCCCGGTGCCTAATGAGTGAGCTAACTTACATTAATTGCGTTGCGCTCACTGCCCGCTTTCCAGTCGG
GAAACCTGTCGTGCCAGCTGCATTAATGAATCGGCCAACGCGCGGGGAGAGGCGGTTTGCGTATTGGGCG
CCAGGGTGGTTTTTCTTTTCACCAGTGAGACGGGCAACAGCTGATTGCCCTTCACCGCCTGGCCCTGAGA
GAGTTGCAGCAAGCGGTCCACGCTGGTTTGCCCCAGCAGGCGAAAATCCTGTTTGATGGTGGTTAACGGC
GGGATAT
